>Addgene plasmid #220576 | LT3GEPIR-CDK6shRNA | addgene full sequence | sequence record 437742 | Addgene NGS Result
AACGACCGAGCGCAGCGAGTCAGTGAGCGAGGAAGCGGAAGAGCGCCCAATACGCAAACCGCCTCTCCCC
GCGCGTTGGCCGATTCATTAATGCAGCTGGCACGACAGGTTTCCCGACTGGAAAGCGGGCAGTGAGCGCA
ACGCAATTAATGTGAGTTAGCTCACTCATTAGGCACCCCAGGCTTTACACTTTATGCTTCCGGCTCGTAT
GTTGTGTGGAATTGTGAGCGGATAACAATTTCACACAGGAAACAGCTATGACCATGATTACGCCAAGCGC
GCAATTAACCCTCACTAAAGGGAACAAAAGCTGGAGCTGCAAGCTTAATGTAGTCTTATGCAATACTCTT
GTAGTCTTGCAACATGGTAACGATGAGTTAGCAACATGCCTTACAAGGAGAGAAAAAGCACCGTGCATGC
CGATTGGTGGAAGTAAGGTGGTACGATCGTGCCTTATTAGGAAGGCAACAGACGGGTCTGACATGGATTG
GACGAACCACTGAATTGCCGCATTGCAGAGATATTGTATTTAAGTGCCTAGCTCGATACATAAACGGGTC
TCTCTGGTTAGACCAGATCTGAGCCTGGGAGCTCTCTGGCTAACTAGGGAACCCACTGCTTAAGCCTCAA
TAAAGCTTGCCTTGAGTGCTTCAAGTAGTGTGTGCCCGTCTGTTGTGTGACTCTGGTAACTAGAGATCCC
TCAGACCCTTTTAGTCAGTGTGGAAAATCTCTAGCAGTGGCGCCCGAACAGGGACTTGAAAGCGAAAGGG
AAACCAGAGGAGCTCTCTCGACGCAGGACTCGGCTTGCTGAAGCGCGCACGGCAAGAGGCGAGGGGCGGC
GACTGGTGAGTACGCCAAAAATTTTGACTAGCGGAGGCTAGAAGGAGAGAGATGGGTGCGAGAGCGTCAG
TATTAAGCGGGGGAGAATTAGATCGCGATGGGAAAAAATTCGGTTAAGGCCAGGGGGAAAGAAAAAATAT
AAATTAAAACATATAGTATGGGCAAGCAGGGAGCTAGAACGATTCGCAGTTAATCCTGGCCTGTTAGAAA
CATCAGAAGGCTGTAGACAAATACTGGGACAGCTACAACCATCCCTTCAGACAGGATCAGAAGAACTTAG
ATCATTATATAATACAGTAGCAACCCTCTATTGTGTGCATCAAAGGATAGAGATAAAAGACACCAAGGAA
GCTTTAGACAAGATAGAGGAAGAGCAAAACAAAAGTAAGACCACCGCACAGCAAGCGGCCGCTGATCTTC
AGACCTGGAGGAGGAGATATGAGGGACAATTGGAGAAGTGAATTATATAAATATAAAGTAGTAAAAATTG
AACCATTAGGAGTAGCACCCACCAAGGCAAAGAGAAGAGTGGTGCAGAGAGAAAAAAGAGCAGTGGGAAT
AGGAGCTTTGTTCCTTGGGTTCTTGGGAGCAGCAGGAAGCACTATGGGCGCAGCGTCAATGACGCTGACG
GTACAGGCCAGACAATTATTGTCTGGTATAGTGCAGCAGCAGAACAATTTGCTGAGGGCTATTGAGGCGC
AACAGCATCTGTTGCAACTCACAGTCTGGGGCATCAAGCAGCTCCAGGCAAGAATCCTGGCTGTGGAAAG
ATACCTAAAGGATCAACAGCTCCTGGGGATTTGGGGTTGCTCTGGAAAACTCATTTGCACCACTGCTGTG
CCTTGGAATGCTAGTTGGAGTAATAAATCTCTGGAACAGATTTGGAATCACACGACCTGGATGGAGTGGG
ACAGAGAAATTAACAATTACACAAGCTTAATACACTCCTTAATTGAAGAATCGCAAAACCAGCAAGAAAA
GAATGAACAAGAATTATTGGAATTAGATAAATGGGCAAGTTTGTGGAATTGGTTTAACATAACAAATTGG
CTGTGGTATATAAAATTATTCATAATGATAGTAGGAGGCTTGGTAGGTTTAAGAATAGTTTTTGCTGTAC
TTTCTATAGTGAATAGAGTTAGGCAGGGATATTCACCATTATCGTTTCAGACCCACCTCCCAACCCCGAG
GGGACCCGACAGGCCCGAAGGAATAGAAGAAGAAGGTGGAGAGAGAGACAGAGACAGATCCATTCGATTA
GTGAACGGATCTCGACGGTATCGGTTAACTTTTAAAAGAAAAGGGGGGATTGGGGGGTACAGTGCAGGGG
AAAGAATAGTAGACATAATAGCAACAGACATACAAACTAAAGAATTACAAAAACAAATTACAAAAATTCA
AAATTTTATCGATTCTAGATTCGAGTTTACTCCCTATCAGTGATAGAGAACGTATGAAGAGTTTACTCCC
TATCAGTGATAGAGAACGTATGCAGACTTTACTCCCTATCAGTGATAGAGAACGTATAAGGAGTTTACTC
CCTATCAGTGATAGAGAACGTATGACCAGTTTACTCCCTATCAGTGATAGAGAACGTATCTACAGTTTAC
TCCCTATCAGTGATAGAGAACGTATATCCAGTTTACTCCCTATCAGTGATAGAGAACGTATAAGCTTTAG
GCGTGTACGGTGGGCGCCTATAAAAGCAGAGCTCGTTTAGTGAACCGTCAGATCGCCTGGAGCAATTCCA
CAACACTTTTGTCTTATACCAACTTTCCGTACCACTTCCTACCCTCGTAAAGTCGAGCTTGCGTTGGATC
CACCATGGTGAGCAAGGGCGAGGAGCTGTTCACCGGGGTGGTGCCCATCCTGGTCGAGCTGGACGGCGAC
GTAAACGGCCACAAGTTCAGCGTGTCTGGCGAGGGCGAGGGCGATGCCACCTACGGCAAGCTGACCCTGA
AGTTCATCTGCACCACCGGCAAGCTGCCCGTGCCCTGGCCCACCCTCGTGACCACCCTGACCTACGGCGT
GCAGTGCTTCAGCCGCTACCCCGACCACATGAAGCAGCACGACTTCTTCAAGTCCGCCATGCCCGAAGGC
TACGTCCAGGAGCGCACCATCTTCTTCAAGGACGACGGCAACTACAAGACCCGCGCCGAGGTGAAGTTCG
AGGGCGACACCCTGGTGAACCGCATCGAGCTGAAGGGCATCGACTTCAAGGAGGACGGCAACATCCTGGG
GCACAAGCTGGAGTACAACTACAACAGCCACAACGTCTATATCATGGCCGACAAGCAGAAGAACGGCATC
AAGGCGAACTTCAAGATCCGCCACAACATCGAGGACGGCAGCGTGCAGCTCGCCGACCACTACCAGCAGA
ACACCCCCATCGGCGACGGCCCCGTGCTGCTGCCCGACAACCACTACCTGAGCACCCAGTCCGCCCTGAG
CAAAGACCCCAACGAGAAGCGCGATCACATGGTCCTGCTGGAGTTCGTGACCGCCGCCGGGATCACTCTC
GGCATGGACGAGCTGTACAAGTAATGACGTACGGCGGCCGCCTCGACTAGGGATAACAGGGTAATTGTTT
GAATGAGGCTTCAGTACTTTACAGAATCGTTGCCTGCACATCTTGGAAACACTTGCTGGGATTACTTCGA
CTTCTTAACCCAACAGAAGGCTCGAGAAGGTATATTGCTGTTGACAGTGAGCGACATGAGATGTTCCTAT
CTTAATAGTGAAGCCACAGATGTATTAAGATAGGAACATCTCATGGTGCCTACTGCCTCGGACTTCAAGG
GGTCTAGAATTCGAGCAATTATCTTGTTTACTAAAACTGAATACCTTGCTATCTCTTTGATACATTTTTA
CAAAGCTGAATTAAAATGGTATAAATTAAATCACTTTTTTCAATTGACGCGTAATTCTACCGGGTAGGGG
AGGCGCTTTTCCCAAGGCAGTCTGGAGCATGCGCTTTAGCAGCCCCGCTGGGCACTTGGCGCTACACAAG
TGGCCTCTGGCCTCGCACACATTCCACATCCACCGGTAGGCGCCAACCGGCTCCGTTCTTTGGTGGCCCC
TTCGCGCCACCTTCTACTCCTCCCCTAGTCAGGAAGTTCCCCCCCGCCCCGCAGCTCGCGTCGTGCAGGA
CGTGACAAATGGAAGTAGCACGTCTCACTAGTCTCGTGCAGATGGACAGCACCGCTGAGCAATGGAAGCG
GGTAGGCCTTTGGGGCAGCGGCCAATAGCAGCTTTGCTCCTTCGCTTTCTGGGCTCAGAGGCTGGGAAGG
GGTGGGTCCGGGGGCGGGCTCAGGGGCGGGCTCAGGGGCGGGGCGGGCGCCCGAAGGTCCTCCGGAGGCC
CGGCATTCTGCACGCTTCAAAAGCGCACGTCTGCCGCGCTGTTCTCCTCTTCCTCATCTCCGGGCCTTTC
GACCTGCAGCCCAAGCTTACCATGACCGAGTACAAGCCCACGGTGCGCCTCGCCACCCGCGACGACGTCC
CCAGGGCCGTACGCACCCTCGCCGCCGCGTTCGCCGACTACCCCGCCACGCGCCACACCGTCGATCCGGA
CCGCCACATCGAGCGGGTCACCGAGCTGCAAGAACTCTTCCTCACGCGCGTCGGGCTCGACATCGGCAAG
GTGTGGGTCGCGGACGACGGCGCCGCGGTGGCGGTCTGGACCACGCCGGAGAGCGTCGAAGCGGGGGCGG
TGTTCGCCGAGATCGGCCCGCGCATGGCCGAGTTGAGCGGTTCCCGGCTGGCCGCGCAGCAACAGATGGA
AGGCCTCCTGGCGCCGCACCGGCCCAAGGAGCCCGCGTGGTTCCTGGCCACCGTCGGCGTCTCGCCCGAC
CACCAGGGCAAGGGTCTGGGCAGCGCCGTCGTGCTCCCCGGAGTGGAGGCGGCCGAGCGCGCCGGGGTGC
CCGCCTTCCTGGAGACCTCCGCGCCCCGCAACCTCCCCTTCTACGAGCGGCTCGGCTTCACCGTCACCGC
CGACGTCGAGGTGCCCGAAGGACCGCGCACCTGGTGCATGACCCGCAAGCCCGGTGCCTGACGCCCGCCC
CACGACCCGCAGCGCCCGACCGAAAGGAGCGCACGACCCCATGCATCCAATTCCGCCCCCCCCCCCTAAC
GTTACTGGCCGAAGCCGCTTGGAATAAGGCCGGTGTGCGTTTGTCTATATGTTATTTTCCACCATATTGC
CGTCTTTTGGCAATGTGAGGGCCCGGAAACCTGGCCCTGTCTTCTTGACGAGCATTCCTAGGGGTCTTTC
CCCTCTCGCCAAAGGAATGCAAGGTCTGTTGAATGTCGTGAAGGAAGCAGTTCCTCTGGAAGCTTCTTGA
AGACAAACAACGTCTGTAGCGACCCTTTGCAGGCAGCGGAACCCCCCACCTGGCGACAGGTGCCTCTGCG
GCCAAAAGCCACGTGTATAAGATACACCTGCAAAGGCGGCACAACCCCAGTGCCACGTTGTGAGTTGGAT
AGTTGTGGAAAGAGTCAAATGGCTCTCCTCAAGCGTATTCAACAAGGGGCTGAAGGATGCCCAGAAGGTA
CCCCATTGTATGGGATCTGATCTGGGGCCTCGGTGCACATGCTTTACATGTGTTTAGTCGAGGTTAAAAA
AACGTCTAGGCCCCCCGAACCACGGGGACGTGGTTTTCCTTTGAAAAACACGATGATAATATGGCCACAA
CCATGAGTAGACTGGACAAGAGCAAAGTCATAAACGGAGCTCTGGAATTACTCAATGGTGTCGGTATCGA
AGGCCTGACGACAAGGAAACTCGCTCAAAAGCTGGGAGTTGAGCAGCCTACCCTGTACTGGCACGTGAAG
AACAAGCGGGCCCTGCTCGATGCCCTGCCAATCGAGATGCTGGACAGGCATCATACCCACTTCTGCCCCC
TGGAAGGCGAGTCATGGCAAGACTTTCTGCGGAACAACGCCAAGTCATACCGCTGTGCTCTCCTCTCACA
TCGCGACGGGGCTAAAGTGCATCTCGGCACCCGCCCAACAGAGAAACAGTACGAAACCCTGGAAAATCAG
CTCGCGTTCCTGTGTCAGCAAGGCTTCTCCCTGGAGAACGCACTGTACGCTCTGTCCGCCGTGGGCCACT
TTACACTGGGCTGCGTATTGGAGGAACAGGAGCATCAAGTAGCAAAAGAGGAAAGAGAGACACCTACCAC
CGATTCTATGCCCCCACTTCTGAGACAAGCAATTGAGCTGTTCGACCGGCAGGGAGCCGAACCTGCCTTC
CTTTTCGGCCTGGAACTAATCATATGTGGCCTGGAGAAACAGCTAAAGTGCGAAAGCGGCGGGCCGACCG
ACGCCCTTGACGATTTTGACTTAGACATGCTCCCAGCCGATGCCCTTGACGACTTTGACCTTGATATGCT
GCCTGCTGACGCTCTTGACGATTTTGACCTTGACATGCTCCCCGGGTAATCCGGACTCGACCTGCAGCCA
AGCTTATCGAAACGCGTCTGGAACAATCAACCTCTGGATTACAAAATTTGTGAAAGATTGACTGGTATTC
TTAACTATGTTGCTCCTTTTACGCTATGTGGATACGCTGCTTTAATGCCTTTGTATCATGCTATTGCTTC
CCGTATGGCTTTCATTTTCTCCTCCTTGTATAAATCCTGGTTGCTGTCTCTTTATGAGGAGTTGTGGCCC
GTTGTCAGGCAACGTGGCGTGGTGTGCACTGTGTTTGCTGACGCAACCCCCACTGGTTGGGGCATTGCCA
CCACCTGTCAGCTCCTTTCCGGGACTTTCGCTTTCCCCCTCCCTATTGCCACGGCGGAACTCATCGCCGC
CTGCCTTGCCCGCTGCTGGACAGGGGCTCGGCTGTTGGGCACTGACAATTCCGTGGTGTTGTCGGGGAAG
CTGACGTCCTTTCCATGGCTGCTCGCCTGTGTTGCCACCTGGATTCTGCGCGGGACGTCCTTCTGCTACG
TCCCTTCGGCCCTCAATCCAGCGGACCTTCCTTCCCGCGGCCTGCTGCCGGCTCTGCGGCCTCTTCCGCG
TCTTCGCCTTCGCCCTCAGACGAGTCGGATCTCCCTTTGGGCCGCCTCCCCGCCTGGAATTAATTCTGCA
GTCGAGACCTAGAAAAACATGGAGCAATCACAAGTAGCAATACAGCAGCTACCAATGCTGATTGTGCCTG
GCTAGAAGCACAAGAGGAGGAGGAGGTGGGTTTTCCAGTCACACCTCAGGTACCTTTAAGACCAATGACT
TACAAGGCAGCTGTAGATCTTAGCCACTTTTTAAAAGAAAAGGGGGGACTGGAAGGGCTAATTCACTCCC
AACGAAGACAAGATCTGCTTTTTGCTTGTACTGGGTCTCTCTGGTTAGACCAGATCTGAGCCTGGGAGCT
CTCTGGCTAACTAGGGAACCCACTGCTTAAGCCTCAATAAAGCTTGCCTTGAGTGCTTCAAGTAGTGTGT
GCCCGTCTGTTGTGTGACTCTGGTAACTAGAGATCCCTCAGACCCTTTTAGTCAGTGTGGAAAATCTCTA
GCAGTAGTAGTTCATGTCATCTTATTATTCAGTATTTATAACTTGCAAAGAAATGAATATCAGAGAGTGA
GAGGAACTTGTTTATTGCAGCTTATAATGGTTACAAATAAAGCAATAGCATCACAAATTTCACAAATAAA
GCATTTTTTTCACTGCATTCTAGTTGTGGTTTGTCCAAACTCATCAATGTATCTTATCATGTCTGGCTCT
AGCTATCCCGCCCCTAACTCCGCCCATCCCGCCCCTAACTCCGCCCAGTTCCGCCCATTCTCCGCCCCAT
GGCTGACTAATTTTTTTTATTTATGCAGAGGCCGAGGCCGCCTCGGCCTCTGAGCTATTCCAGAAGTAGT
GAGGAGGCTTTTTTGGAGGCCTAGGGACGTACCCAATTCGCCCTATAGTGAGTCGTATTACGCGCGCTCA
CTGGCCGTCGTTTTACAACGTCGTGACTGGGAAAACCCTGGCGTTACCCAACTTAATCGCCTTGCAGCAC
ATCCCCCTTTCGCCAGCTGGCGTAATAGCGAAGAGGCCCGCACCGATCGCCCTTCCCAACAGTTGCGCAG
CCTGAATGGCGAATGGG
[124 nt withheld, positions 7928-8051]
C
[91 nt withheld, positions 8053-8143]
A
[49 nt withheld, positions 8145-8193]
CCTTTGACGTTGGAGTCCACGTTCTTT
[37 nt withheld, positions 8221-8257]
ACCCTATCTCGGTCTATTCTTTTGATTTATAAGGGATTTTGCCGATTTCGGCCTATTGGTTAAAAAATGA
GCTGATTTAACAAAAATTTAACGCGAATTTTAACAAAATATTAACGCTTACAATTTAGGTGGCACTTTTC
GGGGAAATGTGCGCGGAACCCCTATTTGTTTATTTTTCTAAATACATTCAAATATGTATCCGCTCATGAG
ACAATAACCCTGATAAATGCTTCAATAATATTGAAAAAGGAAGAGTATGAGTATTCAACATTTCCGTGTC
GCCCTTATTCCCTTTTTTGCGGCATTTTGCCTTCCTGTTTTTGCTCACCCAGAAACGCTGGTGAAAGTAA
AAGATGCTGAAGATCAGTTGGGTGCACGAGTGGGTTACATCGAACTGGATCTCAACAGCGGTAAGATCCT
TGAGAGTTTTCGCCCCGAAGAACGTTTTCCAATGATGAGCACTTTTAAAGTTCTGCTATGTGGCGCGGTA
TTATCCCGTATTGACGCCGGGCAAGAGCAACTCGGTCGCCGCATACACTATTCTCAGAATGACTTGGTTG
AGTACTCACCAGTCACAGAAAAGCATCTTACGGATGGCATGACAGTAAGAGAATTATGCAGTGCTGCCAT
AACCATGAGTGATAACACTGCGGCCAACTTACTTCTGACAACGATCGGAGGACCGAAGGAGCTAACCGCT
TTTTTGCACAACATGGGGGATCATGTAACTCGCCTTGATCGTTGGGAACCGGAGCTGAATGAAGCCATAC
CAAACGACGAGCGTGACACCACGATGCCTGTAGCAATGGCAACAACGTTGCGCAAACTATTAACTGGCGA
ACTACTTACTCTAGCTTCCCGGCAACAATTAATAGACTGGATGGAGGCGGATAAAGTTGCAGGACCACTT
CTGCGCTCGGCCCTTCCGGCTGGCTGGTTTATTGCTGATAAATCTGGAGCCGGTGAGCGTGGGTCTCGCG
GTATCATTGCAGCACTGGGGCCAGATGGTAAGCCCTCCCGTATCGTAGTTATCTACACGACGGGGAGTCA
GGCAACTATGGATGAACGAAATAGACAGATCGCTGAGATAGGTGCCTCACTGATTAAGCATTGGTAACTG
TCAGACCAAGTTTACTCATATATACTTTAGATTGATTTAAAACTTCATTTTTAATTTAAAAGGATCTAGG
TGAAGATCCTTTTTGATAATCTCATGACCAAAATCCCTTAACGTGAGTTTTCGTTCCACTGAGCGTCAGA
CCCCGTAGAAAAGATCAAAGGATCTTCTTGAGATCCTTTTTTTCTGCGCGTAATCTGCTGCTTGCAAACA
AAAAAACCACCGCTACCAGCGGTGGTTTGTTTGCCGGATCAAGAGCTACCAACTCTTTTTCCGAAGGTAA
CTGGCTTCAGCAGAGCGCAGATACCAAATACTGTTCTTCTAGTGTAGCCGTAGTTAGGCCACCACTTCAA
GAACTCTGTAGCACCGCCTACATACCTCGCTCTGCTAATCCTGTTACCAGTGGCTGCTGCCAGTGGCGAT
AAGTCGTGTCTTACCGGGTTGGACTCAAGACGATAGTTACCGGATAAGGCGCAGCGGTCGGGCTGAACGG
GGGGTTCGTGCACACAGCCCAGCTTGGAGCGAACGACCTACACCGAACTGAGATACCTACAGCGTGAGCT
ATGAGAAAGCGCCACGCTTCCCGAAGGGAGAAAGGCGGACAGGTATCCGGTAAGCGGCAGGGTCGGAACA
GGAGAGCGCACGAGGGAGCTTCCAGGGGGAAACGCCTGGTATCTTTATAGTCCTGTCGGGTTTCGCCACC
TCTGACTTGAGCGTCGATTTTTGTGATGCTCGTCAGGGGGGCGGAGCCTATGGAAAAACGCCAGCAACGC
GGCCTTTTTACGGTTCCTGGCCTTTTGCTGGCCTTTTGCTCACATGTTCTTTCCTGCGTTATCCCCTGAT
TCTGTGGATAACCGTATTACCGCCTTTGAGTGAGCTGATACCGCTCGCCGCAGCCG
Features (pLannotate 1.2.2; 32 found; start..end, strand, type, name):
      1..41      +  rep_origin     RSF ori (fragment): Plasmids containing the RSF 1030 origin of replication can be propagated in E. coli cells that contain additional plasmids with compatible origins.
     43..135     +  CDS            lacI (fragment): lac repressor; lacI; The lac repressor binds to the lac operator to inhibit transcription in E. coli. This inhibition can be relieved by adding lactose or isopropyl-β-D-thiogalactopyranoside (IPTG).
    148..169     +  protein_bind   CAP binding site: CAP binding activates transcription in the presence of cAMP. E. coli catabolite activator protein
    184..214     +  promoter       lac promoter: promoter for the E. coli lac operon
    222..238     +  protein_bind   lac operator: The lac repressor binds to the lac operator to inhibit transcription in E. coli. This inhibition can be relieved by adding lactose or isopropyl-β-D-thiogalactopyranoside (IPTG). lac repressor encoded by lacI
    283..301     +  promoter       T3 promoter: promoter for bacteriophage T3 RNA polymerase
    329..555     +  promoter       RSV promoter: Rous sarcoma virus enhancer/promoter
    556..736     +  LTR            5' LTR (truncated): truncated 5' long terminal repeat (LTR) from HIV-1
    783..908     +  misc_feature   HIV-1 Ψ: packaging signal of human immunodeficiency virus type 1
    892..1255    +  CDS            HIV-1 gag (fragment): gag protein from human immunodeficiency virus 1; gag
   1401..1634    +  misc_feature   RRE: The Rev response element (RRE) of HIV-1 allows for Rev-dependent mRNA export from the nucleus to the cytoplasm.
   2011..2111    +  CDS            Rev (fragment): human immunodeficiency virus 1 (HIV-1) Rev protein; rev; enhances nuclear export of unspliced and incompletely spliced viral mRNAs
   2130..2247    +  misc_feature   cPPT/CTS: central polypurine tract and central termination sequence of HIV-1
   2263..2641    +  promoter       TRE3G promoter: 3rd-generation Tet-responsive promoter that can be activated by binding of Tet-On® 3G
   2665..3384    +  CDS            EGFP: the original enhanced GFP (Yang et al., 1996) mammalian codon-optimized
   3620..3747    +  ncRNA          3' miR-30a: sequence downstream of the 71-nt precursor of the human miR-30a microRNA (Zeng et al., 2002) miRNA
   3772..4271    +  promoter       PGK promoter: mouse phosphoglycerate kinase 1 promoter
   4292..4891    +  CDS            PuroR: puromycin N-acetyltransferase; pac from Streptomyces alboniger; confers resistance to puromycin
   5057..5519    +  misc_feature   IRES: internal ribosome entry site (IRES) of the encephalomyocarditis virus (EMCV)
   5542..6230    +  CDS            rtTA3 (fragment): reverse tetracycline transactivator 3 activates expression from Tet-responsive promoters in the presence of doxycycline
   6160..6270    +  CDS            VP48: 3 tandem repeats of the minimal activation domain of herpes simplex virus VP16 (Cheng et al., 2013)
   6325..6913    +  misc_feature   WPRE: woodchuck hepatitis virus posttranscriptional regulatory element
   6930..7118    +  CDS            nef (fragment): NEF_HV1Z2 - Experimental evidence at protein level: Swiss-Prot protein existence level 1. Extracellular Nef protein targets CD4(+) T-lymphocytes for apoptosis by interacting with CXCR4 surface receptors. From Human immunodeficiency virus type 1 group M subtype D (isolate Z2/CDC-Z34) (HIV-1).
   7120..7353    +  LTR            3' LTR (ΔU3): self-inactivating 3' long terminal repeat (LTR) from HIV-1
   7425..7546    +  polyA_signal   SV40 poly(A) signal: SV40 polyadenylation signal
   7586..7721    +  rep_origin     SV40 ori: SV40 origin of replication
   7742..7760    -  promoter       T7 promoter: promoter for bacteriophage T7 RNA polymerase
   7768..7923    +  CDS            lacZα (fragment): LacZα fragment of β-galactosidase; lacZ fragment
   7928..8356    +  rep_origin     f1 ori (sequence partly withheld): f1 bacteriophage origin of replication; arrow indicates direction of (+) strand synthesis
   8409..8513    +  promoter       AmpR promoter: bla
   8514..9374    +  CDS            AmpR: β-lactamase; bla; confers resistance to ampicillin, carbenicillin, and related antibiotics
   9545..10133   +  rep_origin     ori: high-copy-number ColE1/pMB1/pBR322/pUC origin of replication
