[The description below was written by a language model from this plasmid's Addgene catalogue record and pLannotate feature annotations shown in this document.]
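Description:
LT3GEPIR-CDK6shRNA is a self-inactivating, HIV-1-based lentiviral vector built on the LT3GEPIR backbone for doxycycline-inducible knockdown of human CDK6. It is maintained in E. coli as a high-copy plasmid through a ColE1/pUC-type origin with ampicillin resistance (AmpR), and it also carries an f1 origin and an SV40 origin. The viral genome is transcribed from an RSV promoter fused to a truncated 5' LTR. It contains the Ψ packaging signal, RRE and cPPT/CTS, followed downstream by WPRE and a ΔU3 3' LTR. This arrangement is typical of vectors that rely on packaging functions supplied in trans.

The payload is an all-in-one Tet-On cassette. The TRE3G promoter drives EGFP, and the annotated 3' miR-30a flanking sequence lies downstream of EGFP. The 125 bp CDK6 shRNA insert was cloned between XhoI and EcoRI sites, which were retained. The insert itself is not separately annotated in the feature table, but it presumably occupies the gap between EGFP and the miR-30a flank. In that position the hairpin would be embedded in a microRNA context in the 3' UTR of the reporter transcript, so green fluorescence marks cells that are expressing the shRNA. A second, constitutive unit uses the mouse PGK promoter to express puromycin N-acetyltransferase. An EMCV IRES links this to the reverse tetracycline transactivator rtTA3. Puromycin therefore selects transduced cells that also produce the transactivator, and adding doxycycline lets rtTA3 activate TRE3G and switch on both EGFP and the CDK6 shRNA. According to the record, the construct is used for inducible knockdown of CDK6 expression in transduced mammalian cells.
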