Addgene plasmid #220576: LT3GEPIR-CDK6shRNA
Purpose: To inducibly knockdown CDK6 expression
Depositing lab: Sean Lee. Depositing organization: Tulane University.
Backbone
  Vector backbone: LT3GEPIR
  Backbone manufacturer: Dr. Johannes Zuber
  Vector type: Lentiviral
  Selectable markers: Puromycin
Growth in bacteria
  Bacterial resistance: Ampicillin, 100 μg/mL
  Growth temperature: 37°C
  Growth strain: NEB Stable
  Copy number: High Copy
Gene/Insert
  Gene/Insert name: CDK6 shRNA
  gRNA/shRNA sequence: CATGAGATGTTCCTATCTTAA
  Species: H. sapiens (human)
  Insert size (bp): 125
  Entrez Gene: CDK6 (a.k.a. MCPH12, PLSTIRE)
  Promoter: TRE3G (TetOP) promoter
  Cloning method: Restriction Enzyme; 5′ cloning site XhoI (not destroyed); 3′ cloning site EcoRI (not destroyed)
  Sequencing primers: 5′ TGTTTGAATGAGGCTTCAGTAC; 3′ CAGCGGGGCTGCTAAAGCGCATGC
Terms and licenses: Academic/Nonprofit Terms; Industry Terms: Not Available to Industry
How to cite: LT3GEPIR-CDK6shRNA was a gift from Sean Lee (Addgene plasmid # 220576 ; http://n2t.net/addgene:220576 ; RRID:Addgene_220576)
